>Addgene plasmid #221937 | FusX alphaDdCBE 1397N | addgene full sequence | sequence record 441207 | Addgene NGS Result
GACGGATCGGGAGATCTCCCGATCCCCTATGGTGCACTCTCAGTACAATCTGCTCTGATGCCGCATAGTT
AAGCCAGTATCTGCTCCCTGCTTGTGTGTTGGAGGTCGCTGAGTAGTGCGCGAGCAAAATTTAAGCTACA
ACAAGGCAAGGCTTGACCGACAATTGCATGAAGAATCTGCTTAGGGTTAGGCGTTTTGCGCTGCTTCGCG
ATGTACGGGCCAGATATACGCGTTGACATTGATTATTGACTAGTTATTAATAGTAATCAATTACGGGGTC
ATTAGTTCATAGCCCATATATGGAGTTCCGCGTTACATAACTTACGGTAAATGGCCCGCCTGGCTGACCG
CCCAACGACCCCCGCCCATTGACGTCAATAATGACGTATGTTCCCATAGTAACGCCAATAGGGACTTTCC
ATTGACGTCAATGGGTGGAGTATTTACGGTAAACTGCCCACTTGGCAGTACATCAAGTGTATCATATGCC
AAGTACGCCCCCTATTGACGTCAATGACGGTAAATGGCCCGCCTGGCATTATGCCCAGTACATGACCTTA
TGGGACTTTCCTACTTGGCAGTACATCTACGTATTAGTCATCGCTATTACCATGGTGATGCGGTTTTGGC
AGTACATCAATGGGCGTGGATAGCGGTTTGACTCACGGGGATTTCCAAGTCTCCACCCCATTGACGTCAA
TGGGAGTTTGTTTTGGCACCAAAATCAACGGGACTTTCCAAAATGTCGTAACAACTCCGCCCCATTGACG
CAAATGGGCGGTAGGCGTGTACGGTGGGAGGTCTATATAAGCAGAGCTCTCTGGCTAACTAGAGAACCCA
CTGCTTACTGGCTTATCGAAATTAATACGACTCACTATAGGGAGACCCAAGCTGGCTAGCACCATGGCCT
CCGTTCTGACCCCGCTGCTGCTGCGTGGCCTGACCGGCTCCGCTCGTCGTCTGCCAGTTCCGCGTGCGAA
AATCCATTCCCTGGACTACAAAGACCATGACGGTGATTATAAAGATCATGACATCGATTACAAGGATGAC
GATGACAAGATGGACATCGCGGATCTGCGTACCCTGGGTTACAGCCAGCAGCAGCAGGAGAAGATCAAGC
CAAAGGTGCGCAGCACCGTGGCCCAGCACCATGAAGCTCTGGTGGGTCACGGCTTCACCCACGCGCACAT
CGTGGCTCTGAGCCAGCACCCAGCCGCGCTGGGTACCGTGGCCGTGAAATATCAGGACATGATTGCTGCC
CTGCCAGAGGCTACCCATGAAGCGATTGTGGGTGTGGGCAAGAGAGGAGCCGGTGCTCGTGCGCTGGAGG
CCCTGCTGACCGTGGCCGGTGAACTGCGTGGCCCGCCGCTGCAGCTGGATACCGGCCAGCTGCTGAAAAT
CGCGAAACGTGGCGGTGTGACCGCTGTGGAAGCTGTGCATGCCTGGCGTAATGCTCTGACCGGTGCCCCC
CTGGAGACGGGCGCCTTAGCTACAGGGCGCGTCCCATTCGCCATTCAGGCTGCGCAACTGTTGGGAAGGG
CGATCGGTGCGGGCCTCTTCGCTATTACGCCAGCTGGCGAAAGGGGGATGTGCTGCAAGGCGATTAAGTT
GGGTAACGCCAGGGTTTTCCCAGTCACGACGTTGTAAAACGACGGCCAGTGAGCGCGCGTAATACGACTC
ACTATAGGGCGAATTGGGTACCGGGCCCCCCCTCGAGGTCCTCCAGCTTTTGTTCCCTTTAGTGAGGGTT
AATTGCGCGCTTGGCGTAATCATGGTCATAGCTGTTTCCTGTGTGAAATTGTTATCCGCTCACAATTCCA
CACAACATACGAGCCGGAAGCATAAAGTGTAAAGCCTGGGGTGCCTAATGAGTGAGCTAACTCACATTAA
TTGCGTTGCGCTCACTGCCCGCTTTCCACCGGTCGTCTCCAACGATCACCTGGTGGCCCTGGCCTGCCTG
GGCGGTCGTCCGGCCCTGGATGCGGTGAAGAAAGGCCTGGGTGGATCCGGCAGCTACGCCCTGGGTCCGT
ATCAGATTAGCGCCCCGCAGCTGCCAGCTTACAATGGTCAGACCGTGGGTACCTTCTACTATGTGAACGA
CGCGGGCGGTCTGGAGAGCAAGGTGTTTAGCAGCGGCGGTCCAACCCCGTACCCAAACTATGCCAATGCC
GGTCATGTGGAGGGTCAGAGCGCCCTGTTCATGCGTGATAACGGCATCAGCGAGGGTCTGGTGTTCCACA
ACAACCCGGAAGGCACCTGCGGTTTTTGCGTGAACATGACCGAGACCCTGCTGCCGGAAAACGCGAAAAT
GACCGTGGTGCCGCCGGAAGGTTCTGGCGGCTCAACTAATCTGAGCGACATCATTGAGAAGGAGACTGGG
AAACAGCTGGTCATTCAGGAGTCCATCCTGATGCTGCCTGAGGAGGTGGAGGAAGTGATCGGCAACAAGC
CAGAGTCTGACATCCTGGTGCACACCGCCTACGACGAGTCCACAGATGAGAATGTGATGCTGCTGACCTC
TGACGCCCCCGAGTATAAGCCTTGGGCCCTGGTCATCCAGGATTCTAACGGCGAGAATAAGATCAAGATG
CTGTGATAAGGGGTCTTTGTCCTCTGTACTGTCTCTCTCCTTGCCCCTAACCCAAAAAGCTTCATTTTTC
TGTGTAGGCTGCACAAGAGCCTTGATTGAAGATATATTCTTTCTGAACAGTATTTAAGGTTTCCAATAAA
ATGTACACCCCTCAGAACTTCTGAGGCGGAAAGAACCAGCTGGGGCTCTAGGGGGTATCCCC
[124 nt withheld, positions 2793-2916]
C
[91 nt withheld, positions 2918-3008]
A
[49 nt withheld, positions 3010-3058]
CCTTTGACGTTGGAGTCCACGTTCTTT
[37 nt withheld, positions 3086-3122]
ACCCTATCTCGGTCTATTCTTTTGATTTATAAGGGATTTTGCCGATTTCGGCCTATTGGTTAAAAAATGA
GCTGATTTAACAAAAATTTAACGCGAATTAATTCTGTGGAATGTGTGTCAGTTAGGGTGTGGAAAGTCCC
CAGGCTCCCCAGCAGGCAGAAGTATGCAAAGCATGCATCTCAATTAGTCAGCAACCAGGTGTGGAAAGTC
CCCAGGCTCCCCAGCAGGCAGAAGTATGCAAAGCATGCATCTCAATTAGTCAGCAACCATAGTCCCGCCC
CTAACTCCGCCCATCCCGCCCCTAACTCCGCCCAGTTCCGCCCATTCTCCGCCCCATGGCTGACTAATTT
TTTTTATTTATGCAGAGGCCGAGGCCGCCTCTGCCTCTGAGCTATTCCAGAAGTAGTGAGGAGGCTTTTT
TGGAGGCCTAGGCTTTTGCAAAAAGCTCCCGGGAGCTTGTATATCCATTTTCGGATCTGATCAGCACGTG
TTGACAATTAATCATCGGCATAGTATATCGGCATAGTATAATACGACAAGGTGAGGAACTAAACCATGGC
CAAGCCTTTGTCTCAAGAAGAATCCACCCTCATTGAAAGAGCAACGGCTACAATCAACAGCATCCCCATC
TCTGAAGACTACAGCGTCGCCAGCGCAGCTCTCTCTAGCGACGGCCGCATCTTCACTGGTGTCAATGTAT
ATCATTTTACTGGGGGACCTTGTGCAGAACTCGTGGTGCTGGGCACTGCTGCTGCTGCGGCAGCTGGCAA
CCTGACTTGTATCGTCGCGATCGGAAATGAGAACAGGGGCATCTTGAGCCCCTGCGGACGGTGCCGACAG
GTGCTTCTCGATCTGCATCCTGGGATCAAAGCCATAGTGAAGGACAGTGATGGACAGCCGACGGCAGTTG
GGATTCGTGAATTGCTGCCCTCTGGTTATGTGTGGGAGGGCTAAGCACTTCGTGGCCGAGGAGCAGGACT
GACACGTGCTACGAGATTTCGATTCCACCGCCGCCTTCTATGAAAGGTTGGGCTTCGGAATCGTTTTCCG
GGACGCCGGCTGGATGATCCTCCAGCGCGGGGATCTCATGCTGGAGTTCTTCGCCCACCCCAACTTGTTT
ATTGCAGCTTATAATGGTTACAAATAAAGCAATAGCATCACAAATTTCACAAATAAAGCATTTTTTTCAC
TGCATTCTAGTTGTGGTTTGTCCAAACTCATCAATGTATCTTATCATGTCTGTATACCGTCGACCTCTAG
CTAGAGCTTGGCGTAATCATGGTCATAGCTGTTTCCTGTGTGAAATTGTTATCCGCTCACAATTCCACAC
AACATACGAGCCGGAAGCATAAAGTGTAAAGCCTGGGGTGCCTAATGAGTGAGCTAACTCACATTAATTG
CGTTGCGCTCACTGCCCGCTTTCCAGTCGGGAAACCTGTCGTGCCAGCTGCATTAATGAATCGGCCAACG
CGCGGGGAGAGGCGGTTTGCGTATTGGGCGCTCTTCCGCTTCCTCGCTCACTGACTCGCTGCGCTCGGTC
GTTCGGCTGCGGCGAGCGGTATCAGCTCACTCAAAGGCGGTAATACGGTTATCCACAGAATCAGGGGATA
ACGCAGGAAAGAACATGTGAGCAAAAGGCCAGCAAAAGGCCAGGAACCGTAAAAAGGCCGCGTTGCTGGC
GTTTTTCCATAGGCTCCGCCCCCCTGACGAGCATCACAAAAATCGACGCTCAAGTCAGAGGTGGCGAAAC
CCGACAGGACTATAAAGATACCAGGCGTTTCCCCCTGGAAGCTCCCTCGTGCGCTCTCCTGTTCCGACCC
TGCCGCTTACCGGATACCTGTCCGCCTTTCTCCCTTCGGGAAGCGTGGCGCTTTCTCATAGCTCACGCTG
TAGGTATCTCAGTTCGGTGTAGGTCGTTCGCTCCAAGCTGGGCTGTGTGCACGAACCCCCCGTTCAGCCC
GACCGCTGCGCCTTATCCGGTAACTATCGTCTTGAGTCCAACCCGGTAAGACACGACTTATCGCCACTGG
CAGCAGCCACTGGTAACAGGATTAGCAGAGCGAGGTATGTAGGCGGTGCTACAGAGTTCTTGAAGTGGTG
GCCTAACTACGGCTACACTAGAAGAACAGTATTTGGTATCTGCGCTCTGCTGAAGCCAGTTACCTTCGGA
AAAAGAGTTGGTAGCTCTTGATCCGGCAAACAAACCACCGCTGGTAGCGGTGGTTTTTTTGTTTGCAAGC
AGCAGATTACGCGCAGAAAAAAAGGATCTCAAGAAGATCCTTTGATCTTTTCTACGGGGTCTGACGCTCA
GTGGAACGAAAACTCACGTTAAGGGATTTTGGTCATGAGATTATCAAAAAGGATCTTCACCTAGATCCTT
TTAAATTAAAAATGAAGTTTTAAATCAATCTAAAGTATATATGAGTAAACTTGGTCTGACAGTTACCAAT
GTTTAATCAGTGAGGCACCTATCTCAGCGATCTGTCTATTTCGTTCATCCATAGTTGCCTGACTCCCCGT
CGTGTAGATAACTACGATACGGGAGGGCTTACCATCTGGCCCCAGTGCTGCAATGATACCGCGAGACCCA
CGCTCACCGGCTCCAGATTTATCAGCAATAAACCAGCCAGCCGGAAGGGCCGAGCGCAGAAGTGGTCCTG
CAACTTTATCCGCCTCCATCCAGTCTATTAATTGTTGCCGGGAAGCTAGAGTAAGTAGTTCGCCAGTTAA
TAGTTTGCGCAACGTTGTTGCCATTGCTACAGGCATCGTGGTGTCACGCTCGTCGTTTGGTATGGCTTCA
TTCAGCTCCGGTTCCCAACGATCAAGGCGAGTTACATGATCCCCCATGTTGTGCAAAAAAGCGGTTAGCT
CCTTCGGTCCTCCGATCGTTGTCAGAAGTAAGTTGGCCGCAGTGTTATCACTCATGGTTATGGCAGCACT
GCATAATTCTCTTACTGTCATGCCATCCGTAAGATGCTTTTCTGTGACTGGTGAGTACTCAACCAAGTCA
TTCTGAGAATAGTGTATGCGGCGACCGAGTTGCTCTTGCCCGGCGTCAATACGGGATAATACCGCGCCAC
ATAGCAGAACTTTAAAAGTGCTCATCATTGGAAAACGTTCTTCGGGGCGAAAACTCTCAAGGATCTTACC
GCTGTTGAGATCCAGTTCGATGTAACCCACTCGTGCACCCAACTGATCTTCAGCATCTTTTACTTTCACC
AGCGTTTCTGGGTGAGCAAAAACAGGAAGGCAAAATGCCGCAAAAAAGGGAATAAGGGCGACACGGAAAT
GTTGAATACTCATACTCTTCCTTTTTCAATATTATTGAAGCATTTATCAGGGTTATTGTCTCATGAGCGG
ATACATATTTGAATGTATTTAGAAAAATAAACAAATAGGGGTTCCGCGCACATTTCCCCGAAAAGTGCCA
CCTGACGTC
Features (pLannotate 1.2.2; 32 found; start..end, strand, type, name):
     28..80      -  misc_feature   bom (fragment): basis of mobility region from pBR322
    235..614     +  enhancer       CMV enhancer: human cytomegalovirus immediate early enhancer
    615..818     +  promoter       CMV promoter: human cytomegalovirus (CMV) immediate early promoter
    814..847     +  LTR            5' LTR (truncated) (fragment): truncated 5' long terminal repeat (LTR) from HIV-1
    863..881     +  promoter       T7 promoter: promoter for bacteriophage T7 RNA polymerase
    910..993     +  CDS            COX8A (fragment): COX8A_HUMAN - Also known as COX8, COX8L. Experimental evidence at protein level: Swiss-Prot protein existence level 1. Component of the cytochrome c oxidase, the last enzyme in the mitochondrial electron transport chain which drives oxidative phosphorylation. The respiratory chain contains 3 multisubunit complexes succinate dehydrogenase (complex II, CII), ubiquinol- cytochrome c oxidoreductase (cytochrome b-c1 complex, complex III, CIII) and cytochrome c oxidase (complex IV, CIV), that cooperate to transfer electrons derived from NADH and succinate to molecular oxygen, creating an electrochem
    994..1059    +  CDS            3xFLAG: three tandem FLAG® epitope tags, followed by an enterokinase cleavage site
   1072..1473    +  CDS            avrXa10 (fragment): AVX10_XANOO - Experimental evidence at protein level: Swiss-Prot protein existence level 1. Avirulence protein. Induces the hypersensitive response (HR)in rice plants carrying the resistance gene Xa10. Activity depends on the presence of the core repeat domains; replacement with repeat domains from other proteins (AvrBs3 of X.euvesicatoria (AC P14727) or AvrXa7 of this organism) does not elicit the HR. Probably acts as a transcription factor in its host plant (rice) to induce plant resistance or disease. From Xanthomonas oryzae pv. oryzae.
   1507..1662    -  CDS            lacZα (fragment): LacZα fragment of β-galactosidase; lacZ fragment
   1670..1688    +  promoter       T7 promoter: promoter for bacteriophage T7 RNA polymerase
   1697..1720    -  misc_feature   MCS (fragment): pBluescript multiple cloning site
   1736..1754    -  promoter       T3 promoter: promoter for bacteriophage T3 RNA polymerase
   1799..1815    -  protein_bind   lac operator: The lac repressor binds to the lac operator to inhibit transcription in E. coli. This inhibition can be relieved by adding lactose or isopropyl-β-D-thiogalactopyranoside (IPTG). lac repressor encoded by lacI
   1823..1853    -  promoter       lac promoter: promoter for the E. coli lac operon
   1868..1889    -  protein_bind   CAP binding site: CAP binding activates transcription in the presence of cAMP. E. coli catabolite activator protein
   2000..2335    +  CDS            dddA (fragment): DDDA_BURC1 - Experimental evidence at protein level: Swiss-Prot protein existence level 1. Toxic component of a toxin-immunity protein module, which functions as a cellular contact-dependent growth inhibition (CDI) system. CDI modules allow bacteria to communicate with and inhibit the growth of closely related neighboring bacteria in a contact-dependent fashion. Bacteria that have this module inhibit or kill bacteria without it, giving them a growth advantage. Probably specifically inhibited by cognate immunity protein DddI (Probable). The C-terminal 163 residue fragment has double-stranded DN
   2345..2593    +  CDS            UGI: UNGI_BPPB2 - Experimental evidence at protein level: Swiss-Prot protein existence level 1. This protein binds specifically and reversibly to the host uracil-DNA glycosylase, preventing removal of uracil residues from PBS2 DNA by the host uracil-excision repair system. From Bacillus phage PBS2 (Bacteriophage PBS2).
   2751..2772    +  promoter       SV40 promoter (fragment): SV40 enhancer and early promoter
   2793..3221    +  rep_origin     f1 ori (sequence partly withheld): f1 bacteriophage origin of replication; arrow indicates direction of (+) strand synthesis
   3235..3564    +  promoter       SV40 promoter: SV40 enhancer and early promoter
   3612..3659    +  promoter       EM7 promoter: synthetic bacterial promoter&nbsp
   3678..4076    +  CDS            BSD: blasticidin S deaminase; Aspergillus terreus BSD; confers resistance to blasticidin
   4077..4104    +  CDS            BleoR (fragment): antibiotic-binding protein; Sh ble from Streptoalloteichus hindustanus; confers resistance to bleomycin, phleomycin, and Zeocin™
   4114..4239    +  CDS            ble (fragment): BLE_KLEPN - Experimental evidence at protein level: Swiss-Prot protein existence level 1. Binding protein with a strong affinity to the bleomycin family of antibiotics. Binds to CL990; an antimitotic-antibiotic compound. From Klebsiella pneumoniae.
   4234..4355    +  polyA_signal   SV40 poly(A) signal: SV40 polyadenylation signal
   4428..4444    -  protein_bind   lac operator: The lac repressor binds to the lac operator to inhibit transcription in E. coli. This inhibition can be relieved by adding lactose or isopropyl-β-D-thiogalactopyranoside (IPTG). lac repressor encoded by lacI
   4452..4482    -  promoter       lac promoter: promoter for the E. coli lac operon
   4497..4518    -  protein_bind   CAP binding site: CAP binding activates transcription in the presence of cAMP. E. coli catabolite activator protein
   4531..4623    -  CDS            lacI (fragment): lac repressor; lacI; The lac repressor binds to the lac operator to inhibit transcription in E. coli. This inhibition can be relieved by adding lactose or isopropyl-β-D-thiogalactopyranoside (IPTG).
   4806..5394    -  rep_origin     ori: high-copy-number ColE1/pMB1/pBR322/pUC origin of replication
   5565..6425    -  CDS            AmpR: β-lactamase; bla; confers resistance to ampicillin, carbenicillin, and related antibiotics
   6426..6530    -  promoter       AmpR promoter: bla
