[The description below was written by a language model from this plasmid's Addgene catalogue record and pLannotate feature annotations shown in this document.]
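Description:
FusX alphaDdCBE 1397N is an empty receiver backbone from the FusX TALE Base Editor (FusXTBE) platform, built on a pCMV mammalian expression vector and used to assemble one arm of an alphaDdCBE, a TALE-guided, DddA-derived cytosine base editor for mitochondrial DNA. It is propagated in E. coli through a high-copy ColE1/pUC-type origin with ampicillin resistance (AmpR), and also carries an f1 origin. For mammalian selection, an SV40 promoter with a tandem bacterial EM7 promoter drives blasticidin S deaminase, terminated by an SV40 polyadenylation signal. Short bleomycin-resistance fragments annotated after the BSD gene look like cloning remnants.

The 1844 bp synthetic cassette, placed between retained NheI and PstI sites, is expressed from the CMV enhancer/promoter, with a T7 promoter just upstream of the coding region. It encodes a COX8A mitochondrial targeting sequence, an N-terminal 3xFLAG tag, and a TALE N-terminal domain (the alphaN* variant, carrying Q231R, W232G and S233A). This is followed by a lacZα stuffer with its own lac promoter and operator, then the TALE C-terminal domain, the DddAtox 1397N split half, a uracil glycosylase inhibitor (UGI) and an ATP5B 3'UTR. No TALE repeat array is present. The lacZα segment occupies the position where FusX assembly would insert a user-defined repeat array, and such stuffers typically allow blue/white screening of assembled clones. Because DddAtox is a toxic double-stranded DNA cytidine deaminase, it is supplied as an inactive half. Editing would therefore need a partner arm carrying the complementary half, which is not part of this record. UGI blocks uracil excision so that deaminated cytosines are retained as edits. The publication title links the platform to less constrained target selection in the mitochondrial genome.
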