Addgene plasmid #221937: FusX alphaDdCBE 1397N
Purpose: (Empty Backbone) Backbone plasmid for FusX-based assembly of alphaDdCBE arm with DddAtox 1397N
Depositing lab: Stephen Ekker. Depositing organization: Mayo Foundation for Medical Education and Research. Publication: Unconstrained Precision Mitochondrial Genome Editing with alphaDdCBEs. Castillo SR, Simone BW, Clark KJ, Devaux P, Ekker SC. Hum Gene Ther. 2024 Sep 24. doi: 10.1089/hum.2024.073. PubMed 39212664.
Backbone
  Vector backbone: pCMV
  Backbone size (bp): 4717
  Vector type: Synthetic Biology
  Selectable markers: Blasticidin
  Tag / fusion protein: 3xFLAG (N terminal on backbone)
Growth in bacteria
  Bacterial resistance: Ampicillin, 100 μg/mL
  Growth temperature: 37°C
  Growth strain: NEB Stable
  Copy number: High Copy
Gene/Insert
  Gene/Insert name: None
  Mutation: TALE: Q231R, W232G, S233A
  Tag / fusion protein: 3xFLAG (N terminal on backbone)
Terms and licenses: Academic/Nonprofit Terms; Industry Terms: Not Available to Industry
Depositor comments: Part of the FusX TALE Base Editor (FusXTBE) platform. Includes synthetic COX8A MTS-3xFLAG-TALE NT-alphaN*-lacZalpha-TALE CTD*-DddAtox 1397N-UGI-ATP5B 3'UTR (1844 bp). 5' Cloning Site: NheI (Not Destroyed), 3' Cloning Site: PstI (Not Destroyed). Please visit https://www.biorxiv.org/content/10.1101/2024.05.13.593977v1 for bioRxiv preprint.
How to cite: FusX alphaDdCBE 1397N was a gift from Stephen Ekker (Addgene plasmid # 221937 ; http://n2t.net/addgene:221937 ; RRID:Addgene_221937)
