>Addgene plasmid #221937 | FusX alphaDdCBE 1397N | depositor partial sequence | sequence record 434581 | Partial
ATGGCCTCCGTTCTGACCCCGCTGCTGCTGCGTGGCCTGACCGGCTCCGCTCGTCGTCTGCCAGTTCCGC
GTGCGAAAATCCATTCCCTGGACTACAAAGACCATGACGGTGATTATAAAGATCATGACATCGATTACAA
GGATGACGATGACAAGATGGACATCGCGGATCTGCGTACCCTGGGTTACAGCCAGCAGCAGCAGGAGAAG
ATCAAGCCAAAGGTGCGCAGCACCGTGGCCCAGCACCATGAAGCTCTGGTGGGTCACGGCTTCACCCACG
CGCACATCGTGGCTCTGAGCCAGCACCCAGCCGCGCTGGGTACCGTGGCCGTGAAATATCAGGACATGAT
TGCTGCCCTGCCAGAGGCTACCCATGAAGCGATTGTGGGTGTGGGCAAGAGAGGAGCCGGTGCTCGTGCG
CTGGAGGCCCTGCTGACCGTGGCCGGTGAACTGCGTGGCCCGCCGCTGCAGCTGGATACCGGCCAGCTGC
TGAAAATCGCGAAACGTGGCGGTGTGACCGCTGTGGAAGCTGTGCATGCCTGGCGTAATGCTCTGACCGG
TGCCCCCCTGGAGACGGGCGCCTTAGCTACAGGGCGCGTCCCATTCGCCATTCAGGCTGCGCAACTGTTG
GGAAGGGCGATCGGTGCGGGCCTCTTCGCTATTACGCCAGCTGGCGAAAGGGGGATGTGCTGCAAGGCGA
TTAAGTTGGGTAACGCCAGGGTTTTCCCAGTCACGACGTTGTAAAACGACGGCCAGTGAGCGCGCGTAAT
ACGACTCACTATAGGGCGAATTGGGTACCGGGCCCCCCCTCGAGGTCCTCCAGCTTTTGTTCCCTTTAGT
GAGGGTTAATTGCGCGCTTGGCGTAATCATGGTCATAGCTGTTTCCTGTGTGAAATTGTTATCCGCTCAC
AATTCCACACAACATACGAGCCGGAAGCATAAAGTGTAAAGCCTGGGGTGCCTAATGAGTGAGCTAACTC
ACATTAATTGCGTTGCGCTCACTGCCCGCTTTCCACCGGTCGTCTCCAACGATCACCTGGTGGCCCTGGC
CTGCCTGGGCGGTCGTCCGGCCCTGGATGCGGTGAAGAAAGGCCTGGGTGGATCCGGCAGCTACGCCCTG
GGTCCGTATCAGATTAGCGCCCCGCAGCTGCCAGCTTACAATGGTCAGACCGTGGGTACCTTCTACTATG
TGAACGACGCGGGCGGTCTGGAGAGCAAGGTGTTTAGCAGCGGCGGTCCAACCCCGTACCCAAACTATGC
CAATGCCGGTCATGTGGAGGGTCAGAGCGCCCTGTTCATGCGTGATAACGGCATCAGCGAGGGTCTGGTG
TTCCACAACAACCCGGAAGGCACCTGCGGTTTTTGCGTGAACATGACCGAGACCCTGCTGCCGGAAAACG
CGAAAATGACCGTGGTGCCGCCGGAAGGTTCTGGCGGCTCAACTAATCTGAGCGACATCATTGAGAAGGA
GACTGGGAAACAGCTGGTCATTCAGGAGTCCATCCTGATGCTGCCTGAGGAGGTGGAGGAAGTGATCGGC
AACAAGCCAGAGTCTGACATCCTGGTGCACACCGCCTACGACGAGTCCACAGATGAGAATGTGATGCTGC
TGACCTCTGACGCCCCCGAGTATAAGCCTTGGGCCCTGGTCATCCAGGATTCTAACGGCGAGAATAAGAT
CAAGATGCTGTGATAAGGGGTCTTTGTCCTCTGTACTGTCTCTCTCCTTGCCCCTAACCCAAAAAGCTTC
ATTTTTCTGTGTAGGCTGCACAAGAGCCTTGATTGAAGATATATTCTTTCTGAACAGTATTTAAGGTTTC
CAATAAAATGTACACCCCTCAGAA
